>Addgene plasmid #196927 | IRE-let7R-SunTag-TREAT | addgene full sequence | sequence record 387452 | Addgene NGS Result
GCGTAATCATGGTCATAGCTGTTTCCTGTGTGAAATTGTTATCCGCTCACAATTCCACACAACATACGAG
CCGGAAGCATAAAGTGTAAAGCCTGGGGTGCCTAATGAGTGAGCTAACTCACATTAATTGCGTTGCGCTC
ACTGCCCGCTTTCCAGTCGGGAAACCTGTCGTGCCAGCTGCATTAATGAATCGGCCAACGCGCGGGGAGA
GGCGGTTTGCGTATTGGGCGCTCTTCCGCTTCCTCGCTCACTGACTCGCTGCGCTCGGTCGTTCGGCTGC
GGCGAGCGGTATCAGCTCACTCAAAGGCGGTAATACGGTTATCCACAGAATCAGGGGATAACGCAGGAAA
GAACATGTGAGCAAAAGGCCAGCAAAAGGCCAGGAACCGTAAAAAGGCCGCGTTGCTGGCGTTTTTCCAT
AGGCTCCGCCCCCCTGACGAGCATCACAAAAATCGACGCTCAAGTCAGAGGTGGCGAAACCCGACAGGAC
TATAAAGATACCAGGCGTTTCCCCCTGGAAGCTCCCTCGTGCGCTCTCCTGTTCCGACCCTGCCGCTTAC
CGGATACCTGTCCGCCTTTCTCCCTTCGGGAAGCGTGGCGCTTTCTCATAGCTCACGCTGTAGGTATCTC
AGTTCGGTGTAGGTCGTTCGCTCCAAGCTGGGCTGTGTGCACGAACCCCCCGTTCAGCCCGACCGCTGCG
CCTTATCCGGTAACTATCGTCTTGAGTCCAACCCGGTAAGACACGACTTATCGCCACTGGCAGCAGCCAC
TGGTAACAGGATTAGCAGAGCGAGGTATGTAGGCGGTGCTACAGAGTTCTTGAAGTGGTGGCCTAACTAC
GGCTACACTAGAAGAACAGTATTTGGTATCTGCGCTCTGCTGAAGCCAGTTACCTTCGGAAAAAGAGTTG
GTAGCTCTTGATCCGGCAAACAAACCACCGCTGGTAGCGGTGGTTTTTTTGTTTGCAAGCAGCAGATTAC
GCGCAGAAAAAAAGGATCTCAAGAAGATCCTTTGATCTTTTCTACGGGGTCTGACGCTCAGTGGAACGAA
AACTCACGTTAAGGGATTTTTGTCATGAGATTATCAAAAAGGATCTTCACCTAGATCCTTTTAAATTAAA
AATGAAGTTTTAAATCAATCTAAAGTATATATGAGTAAACTTGGTCTGACAGTTACCAATGCTTAATCAG
TGAGGCACCTATCTCAGCGATCTGTCTATTTCGTTCATCCATAGTTGCCTGACTCCCCGTCGTGTAGATA
ACTACGATACGGGAGGGCTTACCATCTGGCCCCAGTGCTGCAATGATACCGCGAGACCCACGCTCACCGG
CTCCAGATTTATCAGCAATAAACCAGCCAGCCGGAAGGGCCGAGCGCAGAAGTGGTCCTGCAACTTTATC
CGCCTCCATCCAGTCTATTAATTGTTGCCGGGAAGCTAGAGTAAGTAGTTCGCCAGTTAATAGTTTGCGC
AACGTTGTTGCCATTGCTACAGGCATCGTGGTGTCACGCTCGTCGTTTGGTATGGCTTCATTCAGCTCCG
GTTCCCAACGATCAAGGCGAGTTACATGATCCCCCATGTTGTGCAAAAAAGCGGTTAGCTCCTTCGGTCC
TCCGATCGTTGTCAGAAGTAAGTTGGCCGCAGTGTTATCACTCATGGTTATGGCAGCACTGCATAATTCT
CTTACTGTCATGCCATCCGTAAGATGCTTTTCTGTGACTGGTGAGTACTCAACCAAGTCATTCTGAGAAT
AGTGTATGCGGCGACCGAGTTGCTCTTGCCCGGCGTCAATACGGGATAATACCGCGCCACATAGCAGAAC
TTTAAAAGTGCTCATCATTGGAAAACGTTCTTCGGGGCGAAAACTCTCAAGGATCTTACCGCTGTTGAGA
TCCAGTTCGATGTAACCCACTCGTGCACCCAACTGATCTTCAGCATCTTTTACTTTCACCAGCGTTTCTG
GGTGAGCAAAAACAGGAAGGCAAAATGCCGCAAAAAAGGGAATAAGGGCGACACGGAAATGTTGAATACT
CATACTCTTCCTTTTTCAATATTATTGAAGCATTTATCAGGGTTATTGTCTCATGAGCGGATACATATTT
GAATGTATTTAGAAAAATAAACAAATAGGGGTTCCGCGCACATTTCCCCGAAAAGTGCCACCTGACGTCT
AAGAAACCATTATTATCATGACATTAACCTATAAAAATAGGCGTATCACGAGGCCCTTTCGTCTCGCGCG
TTTCGGTGATGACGGTGAAAACCTCTGACACATGCAGCTCCCGGAGACGGTCACAGCTTGTCTGTAAGCG
GATGCCGGGAGCAGACAAGCCCGTCAGGGCGCGTCAGCGGGTGTTGGCGGGTGTCGGGGCTGGCTTAACT
ATGCGGCATCAGAGCAGATTGTACTGAGAGTGCACCATATGCGGTGTGAAATACCGCACAGATGCGTAAG
GAGAAAATACCGCATCAGGCGCCATTCGCCATTCAGGCTGCGCAACTGTTGGGAAGGGCGATCGGTGCGG
GCCTCTTCGCTATTACGCCAGCTGGCGAAAGGGGGATGTGCTGCAAGGCGATTAAGTTGGGTAACGCCAG
GGTTTTCCCAGTCACGACGTTGTAAAACGACGGCCAGTGAATTAATTCCAAGCTAAGTGAAAGACTCTGT
CTCAAAAACCAACCTGACACCTGAGCCGGAGCGTTGCCTCTCACTACCATAAATATATATACACAACACA
CACACACACACACACACACACACACACACACACACACACACAATCATACACATAAACACAATCACACACA
CACACATGCACAATCACACACACACAATCACACACAAACATACATACACACAATCACACACAACCATACA
CACATATACACAATCACACACACAAACACAATCACACACACACACATCAATCAATCAATCAATCAATATA
CCAAAAATGATAGCTCATACCTGTAATCTTAGATGTGGGAAGGCTAAAACAGCAGGCTACCCATGACTTC
AAGGTCACCCTGGGTTACAGAGTAGCTAATAGTCTAGCTTGAACTATAGTGTAGGATCTTTAAAAAAAAA
TTAACCAACCAACCAACAAACAAACAAACAAACAACAACAACAACAAATGGAAGACAGAGGACAAAAAAA
AATAAAAGAAAAAGTAGAAAGCCAATGGAGATACTATCTTAAAATTAGAAATATTTATGACACATTCTGA
ATACTCCATGTTTATTTCAAGGAAGCCAATGTAACTTTAAGTACTATGGCCATTTAATGTAAATACTTAA
GAAAAAAAACCAAATTAATTTTGATACATGCTGCATGTGAAAGACCCCCGCTGACGGGTAGTCAATCACT
CAGAGGAGACCCTCTCAAGGAACAGCGAGACCACAAGTCGGATGCAACTGCAAGAGGGTTTATTGGATAC
ACGGGTACCCGGGCGACTCAGTCAATCGGAGGACTGGCGCCCCGAGTGAGGGGTTGTGGGCTCGAGCTCG
GGGAGCAGAAGCGCGCGAACAGAAGTCGAGCTAGCTTGCCAAACCTACAGGTGGGGTCTTTCATTCCCCC
CTTTTTCTGGAGACTAAATAAAATCTTTTATTTTATCTATGGCTCGTACTCTATAGGCTTCAGCTGGTGA
TATTGTTGAGTCAAAACTAGAGCCTGGACCACTGATATCCTGTCTTTAACAAATTGGACTAATCCGGATC
TGAAGTTCCTATACTTTCTAGAGAATAGGAACTTCGGAATAGGAACTTCGCGGCCAGATCTTTTGCGGCC
GCTTTGGGCCGGCCGAATTCTTTACTCCCTATCAGTGATAGAGAACGTATGAAGAGTTTACTCCCTATCA
GTGATAGAGAACGTATGCAGACTTTACTCCCTATCAGTGATAGAGAACGTATAAGGAGTTTACTCCCTAT
CAGTGATAGAGAACGTATGACCAGTTTACTCCCTATCAGTGATAGAGAACGTATCTACAGTTTACTCCCT
ATCAGTGATAGAGAACGTATATCCAGTTTACTCCCTATCAGTGATAGAGAACGTATAAGCTTTAGGCGTG
TACGGTGGGCGCCTATAAAAGCAGAGCTAGTTTAGTGAACCGTCAGATCGCCTGCTTCCAGACGTTCTTC
GCCGAGAGTCGTCGGGGTTTCCTGCTTCAACAGTGCTTGGACGGAACCCGGCGCTCGTTCCCCACCCCGG
CCGGCCGCCCATAGCCAGCCCTCCGTCACCTCTTCACCGCACCCTCGGACTGCCCCAAGGCCCCCGCCGC
CGCTCCAGCGCCGCGCAGCCACCGCCGCCGCCGCCGCCTCTCCTTAGTCGCCGCCATGACCGGTCCGGGT
GGATCTGGAGGTGGAGGTTCTGGAGGAGAAGAACTTTTGAGCAAGAATTATCATCTTGAGAACGAAGTGG
CTCGTCTTAAGAAAGGTTCTGGCAGTGGAGAAGAACTGCTTTCAAAGAATTACCACCTGGAAAATGAGGT
AGCTAGACTGAAAAAGGGGAGCGGAAGTGGGGAGGAGTTGCTGAGCAAAAATTATCATTTGGAGAACGAA
GTAGCACGACTAAAGAAAGGGTCCGGATCGGGTGAGGAGTTACTCTCGAAAAATTATCATCTCGAAAACG
AAGTGGCTCGGCTAAAAAAGGGCAGTGGTTCTGGAGAAGAGCTATTATCTAAAAACTACCACCTCGAAAA
TGAGGTGGCACGCTTAAAAAAGGGAAGTGGCAGTGGTGAAGAGCTACTATCCAAGAATTATCATCTTGAG
AACGAGGTAGCGCGTTTGAAGAAGGGTTCCGGCTCAGGAGAGGAACTGCTCTCGAAGAACTATCATCTTG
AAAATGAGGTCGCTCGATTAAAAAAGGGATCGGGCAGTGGTGAGGAACTACTTTCAAAGAATTACCACCT
CGAAAACGAAGTAGCTCGATTAAAGAAAGGTTCAGGGTCGGGTGAAGAATTACTGAGTAAAAATTATCAT
CTGGAAAATGAGGTAGCGAGACTAAAAAAGGGGAGTGGTTCTGGCGAAGAGTTGCTATCGAAAAATTATC
ATCTTGAGAACGAAGTTGCTAGGCTCAAAAAGGGCTCAGGCTCAGGCGAGGAGTTGCTCTCGAAAAACTA
CCACTTGGAAAATGAGGTCGCGAGGTTGAAAAAGGGGAGCGGGTCGGGCGAGGAGTTATTGAGCAAAAAC
TATCATTTAGAGAACGAAGTCGCGCGCTTAAAGAAAGGCTCGGGCTCGGGCGAAGAACTCTTATCGAAGA
ACTACCACCTCGAAAATGAGGTCGCCAGGTTGAAAAAGGGCAGTGGCAGCGGGGAGGAACTCTTGAGCAA
GAACTACCACTTGGAGAATGAGGTCGCGAGATTGAAGAAAGGGTCGGGGAGCGGCGAGGAATTGCTCAGC
AAGAATTATCATTTGGAGAACGAAGTCGCCAGGCTCAAGAAAGGCTCGGGGTCGGGGGAGGAATTGTTGA
GTAAAAACTACCACTTGGAAAATGAAGTCGCCAGGCTCAAAAAAGGGAGTGGGAGCGGCGAAGAGTTATT
GAGCAAAAATTACCACTTGGAGAACGAAGTGGCAAGGCTCAAGAAAGGGAGCGGCAGCGGGGAGGAGCTC
TTATCGAAGAACTACCACTTAGAGAATGAAGTCGCCCGCTTGAAGAAAGGCTCGGGGAGCGGGGAAGAGC
TCTTGAGCAAGAACTACCACTTGGAAAATGAGGTGGCGCGCTTGAAGAAAGGGAGCGGGAGCGGGGAAGA
GTTACTATCTAAGAATTATCATCTCGAGAACGAGGTGGCTCGACTAAAGAAGGGCTCCGGCAGTGGGGAG
GAACTCCTGTCGAAGAACTATCATCTTGAAAATGAGGTTGCAAGACTTAAAAAGGGGTCCGGATCAGGTG
AGGAACTACTCAGTAAGAATTACCACCTGGAAAACGAAGTAGCTCGATTAAAGAAAGGTTCAGGGTCGGG
TGAAGAACTGCTCTCAAAAGATTATCATTTGGAAAATGAGGTTGCACGTTTAAAAAAGGGAAGTGGCAGT
GGTGAGGAACTTCTGTCGAAAAATTATCATCTCGAGAATGAAGTAGCCCGACTTAAAAAGGGTTCTGGCT
CGGGTCAGCGGCCGCACCGGTCAGCTTCCAAGGTGTACGACCCCGAGCAACGCAAACGCATGATCACTGG
GCCTCAGTGGTGGGCTCGCTGCAAGCAAATGAACGTGCTGGACTCCTTCATCAACTACTATGATTCCGAG
AAGCACGCCGAGAACGCCGTGATTTTTCTGCATGGTAACGCTGCCTCCAGCTACCTGTGGAGGCACGTCG
TGCCTCACATCGAGCCCGTGGCTAGATGCATCATCCCTGATCTGATCGGAATGGGTAAGTCCGGCAAGAG
CGGGAATGGCTCATATCGCCTCCTGGATCACTACAAGTACCTCACCGCTTGGTTCGAGCTGCTGAACCTT
CCAAAGAAAATCATCTTTGTGGGCCACGACTGGGGGGCTTGTCTGGCCTTTCACTACTCCTACGAGCACC
AAGACAAGATCAAGGCCATCGTCCATGCTGAGAGTGTCGTGGACGTGATCGAGTCCTGGGACGAGTGGCC
TGACATCGAGGAGGATATCGCCCTGATCAAGAGCGAAGAGGGCGAGAAAATGGTGCTTGAGAATAACTTC
TTCGTCGAGACCATGCTCCCAAGCAAGATCATGCGGAAACTGGAGCCTGAGGAGTTCGCTGCCTACCTGG
AGCCATTCAAGGAGAAGGGCGAGGTTAGACGGCCTACCCTCTCCTGGCCTCGCGAGATCCCTCTCGTTAA
GGGAGGCAAGCCCGACGTCGTCCAGATTGTCCGCAACTACAACGCCTACCTTCGGGCCAGCGACGATCTG
CCTAAGATGTTCATCGAGTCCGACCCTGGGTTCTTTTCCAACGCTATTGTCGAGGGAGCTAAGAAGTTCC
CTAACACCGAGTTCGTGAAGGTGAAGGGCCTCCACTTCAGCCAGGAGGACGCTCCAGATGAAATGGGTAA
GTACATCAAGAGCTTCGTGGAGCGCGTGCTGAAGAACGAGCAGATGGGAGTGCAGGTGGAAACCATCTCC
CCAGGAGACGGGCGCACCTTCCCCAAGCGCGGCCAGACCTGTGTGGTGCACTACACCGGGATGCTTGAAG
ATGGAAAGAAAGTCGATTCCTCCCGGGACAGAAACAAGCCCTTTAAGTTTATGCTAGGCAAGCAGGAGGT
GATCCGAGGCTGGGAAGAAGGGGTTGCCCAGATGAGTGTGGGTCAGAGAGCCAAACTGACTATATCTCCA
GATTATGCCTATGGTGCCACTGGGCACCCAGGCATCATCCCACCACATGCCACTCTCGTCTTCGATGTGG
AGCTTCTAAAACCGGAATAAGGGCCAGGGAAGAACTGGCTCGGAAAGAGGACCCCACATGTTGTAGCTTC
AAGTTTGGGCCAGGGAAGAACTGATCGCCGTGTAACCGCGGTGAGGTAGTTCAATAGGCTGTGCAGGCCT
GAGGTAGTTCAATAGGCTGTGCTCCGAGTGAGGTAGTTCAATAGGCTGTCCCCGCGGCGCGCGCGGGATC
CGGATCCAACCTACAAAGAACGAGCAGTAAGTCGACAGATCCTACCTGCAAAGCACCAGAGGATATGGCC
TCGGTGCCTCAGCATCTTCAGATGTGCTGTCACTGTCCAATCTTCAAGCCAGCAGAGCATATGGGCTCGC
TGGCTCCACTGTCATTACAGTGGACCTGATCTTCTCCAATCAAAGGAGCAGAGGATATGGCCTCGCTCCC
TCCGACTACATCAGGCTGGAAGTGACATCCATCATTCATCCCAGCAGAGCATATGGGCTCGCTGGGACCA
CAGCATGCCTCGAAGTGCTGAGAGACTATCATCAAACCGACAGAGGATATGGCCTCGTCGGCTCCTACTC
CCTCCTGGTGGAATACTTCTCCACTCTTCAACCCAGCAGAGCATATGGGCTCGCTGGGTCCATCAGAGAT
ACAAGATCTCTCGACAGATCCTACCTGCAAAGCACCAGAGGATATGGCCTCGGTGCCTCAGCATCTTCAG
ATGTGCTGTCACTGTCCAATCTTCAAGCCAGCAGAGCATATGGGCTCGCTGGCTCCACTGTCATTACAGT
GGACCTGATCTTCTCCAATCAAAGGAGCAGAGGATATGGCCTCGCTCCCTCCGACTACATCAGGCTGGAA
GTGACATCCATCATTCATCCCAGCAGAGCATATGGGCTCGCTGGGACCACAGCATGCCTCGAAGTGCTGA
GAGACTATCATCAAACCGACAGAGGATATGGCCTCGTCGGCTCCTACTCCCTCCTGGTGGAATACTTCTC
CACTCTTCAACCCAGCAGAGCATATGGGCTCGCTGGGTCCATCAGAGATACAAGATCTCTCGACAGATCC
TACCTGCAAAGCACCAGAGGATATGGCCTCGGTGCCTCAGCATCTTCAGATGTGCTGTCACTGTCCAATC
TTCAAGCCAGCAGAGCATATGGGCTCGCTGGCTCCACTGTCATTACAGTGGACCTGATCTTCTCCAATCA
AAGGAGCAGAGGATATGGCCTCGCTCCCTCCGACTACATCAGGCTGGAAGTGACATCCATCATTCATCCC
AGCAGAGCATATGGGCTCGCTGGGACCACAGCATGCCTCGAAGTGCTGAGAGACTATCATCAAACCGACA
GAGGATATGGCCTCGTCGGCTCCTACTCCCTCCTGGTGGAATACTTCTCCACTCTTCAACCCAGCAGAGC
ATATGGGCTCGCTGGGTCCATCAGAGATACAAGATCTCTCGACAGATCCTACCTGCAAAGCACCAGAGGA
TATGGCCTCGGTGCCTCAGCATCTTCAGATGTGCTGTCACTGTCCAATCTTCAAGCCAGCAGAGCATATG
GGCTCGCTGGCTCCACTGTCATTACAGTGGACCTGATCTTCTCCAATCAAAGGAGCAGAGGATATGGCCT
CGCTCCCTCCGACTACATCAGGCTGGAAGTGACATCCATCATTCATCCCAGCAGAGCATATGGGCTCGCT
GGGACCACAGCATGCCTCGAAGTGCTGAGAGACTATCATCAAACCGACAGAGGATATGGCCTCGTCGGCT
CCTACTCCCTCCTGGTGGAATACTTCTCCACTCTTCAACCCAGCAGAGCATATGGGCTCGCTGGGTCCAT
CAGAGATACAAGATCTCTCGAGCCGCGGTGCGTAAGTCTGTTAACAGAATGCTGCATACGCTGAGTACTT
CGAAATGTCATCCTCTGTCTGACACTGAACGTAATCCAGACGCGTAAGTCAGGCCGGAAAATTCCCGCCA
CCGGAAGTTGAGTAGACGGTGCTGCCTGCGACTCAACCCCAGGAGGACTGGGTGAACAAAGCTGCGAAGT
GATCCATGTAAGCCCTCAGAACCGTCTCGGAAAGAGGACCCCACATGTTGTAGCTTCAAGGCCCAATGTC
AGACCACGCCATGGCGTGCCACTCTGCGGAGAGTGCAGTCTGCGACAGTGCCCCAGGAGGACTGGGTGAG
GATCCTACCTACAAACGGCACGAGCATCAGCCGTGCCGCCCAGCATCTTCATCACTGTCCAATCTTCAAG
CGTGCACGATCACGGCACGCTCCACTGTCATTACAGTCTTATCCAATCAAACTCCAGCAGCATCAGCGCT
GGAGCTCCGACTACATCAGGACATCCATCATTCAACGCTCGACGATCACGCGAGCGTCCACAGCATGCCT
CAGACACTATCATCAAACGGCTGCACGATCACGGCAGCCGCTCCTACTGCCTCTACGTTATCGACTCTTC
TGCGACGAGCATCAGCCGTCGCAACATCGGACATACCAGATCCTACCTACAAACGGCACGAGCATCAGCC
GTGCCGCCCAGCATCTTCATCACTGTCCAATCTTCAAGCGTGCACGATCACGGCACGCTCCACTGTCATT
ACAGTCTTATCCAATCAAACTCCAGCAGCATCAGCGCTGGAGCTCCGACTACATCAGGACATCCATCATT
CAACGCTCGACGATCACGCGAGCGTCCACAGCATGCCTCAGACACTATCATCAAACGGCTGCACGATCAC
GGCAGCCGCTCCTACTGCCTCTACGTTATCGACTCTTCTGCGACGAGCATCAGCCGTCGCAACATCGGAC
ATACCAGATCCTACCTACAAACGGCACGAGCATCAGCCGTGCCGCCCAGCATCTTCATCACTGTCCAATC
TTCAAGCGTGCACGATCACGGCACGCTCCACTGTCATTACAGTCTTATCCAATCAAACTCCAGCAGCATC
AGCGCTGGAGCTCCGACTACATCAGGACATCCATCATTCAACGCTCGACGATCACGCGAGCGTCCACAGC
ATGCCTCAGACACTATCATCAAACGGCTGCACGATCACGGCAGCCGCTCCTACTGCCTCTACGTTATCGA
CTCTTCTGCGACGAGCATCAGCCGTCGCAACATCGGACATACCAGATCCTACCTACAAACGGCACGAGCA
TCAGCCGTGCCGCCCAGCATCTTCATCACTGTCCAATCTTCAAGCGTGCACGATCACGGCACGCTCCACT
GTCATTACAGTCTTATCCAATCAAACTCCAGCAGCATCAGCGCTGGAGCTCCGACTACATCAGGACATCC
ATCATTCAACGCTCGACGATCACGCGAGCGTCCACAGCATGCCTCAGACACTATCATCAAACGGCTGCAC
GATCACGGCAGCCGCTCCTACTGCCTCTACGTTATCGACTCTTCTGCGACGAGCATCAGCCGTCGCAACA
TCGGACATACCAGATCTTCAATCGATTTCGCGCGGGATCCAGACCACCTCCCCTGCGAGCTAAGCTGGAC
AGCCAATGACGGGTAAGAGAGTGACATTTTTCACTAACCTAAGACAGGAGGGCCGTCAGAGCTACTGCCT
AATCCAAAGACGGGTAAAAGTGATAAAAATGTATCACTCCAACCTAAGACAGGCGCAGCTTCCGAGGGAT
TTGAGATCCAGACATGATAAGATACATTGATGAGTTTGGACAAACCAAAACTAGAATGCAGTGAAAAAAA
TGCCTTATTTGTGAAATTTGTGATGCTATTGCCTTATTTGTAACCATTATAAGCTGCAATAAACAAGTTA
ACAACAACAATTGCATTCATTTTATGTTTCAGGTTCAGGGGGAGGTGTGGGAGGTTTTTTAAAGCAAGTA
AAACCTCTACAAATGTGGTATGGCTGATTATGATCTGAAGTTCCTATACTATTTGAAGAATAGGAACTTC
GGAATAGGAACTTCGGATCTCATATGGCCATATGGGGGCGCCTAGAGAAGGAGTGAGGGCTGGATAAAGG
GAGGATCGAGGCGGGGTCGAACGAGGAGGTTCAAGGGGGAGAGACGGGGCGGATGGAGGAAGAGGAGGCG
GAGGCTTAGGGAAAGGGCTTGACCCAGGGAGGGGGGTCAAAAGCCAAGGCTTCCCAGGTCACGATGTAGG
GGACCTGGTCTGGGTGTCCATGCGGGCCAGGTGAAAAGACCTTGATCTTAACCTGGGTGATGAGGTCTCG
GTTAAAGGTGCCGTCTCGCGGCCATCCGACGTTAAAGGTTGGCCATTCTGCAGAGCAGAAGGTAACCCAA
CGTCTCTTCTTGACATCTACCGACTGGTTGTGAGCGATCCGCTCGACATCTTTCCAGTGACCTAAGGTCA
AACTTAAGGGAGTGGTAACAGGCTAGCCCGGGCCCATATTTTCAGACAAATACAGAAACACAGTCAGACA
GAGACAACACAGAACGATGCTGCAGCAGACAAGACGCGCGGCGCGGCTTCGGTCCCAAACCGAAAGCAAA
AATTCAGACGGAGGCGGGAACTGTTTTAGGTTCTCGTCTCCTACCAGAACCACATATCCCTCCTCTAAGG
GGGGTGCACCAAAGAGTCCTAAACGATCGGGATTTTAGGACTCAGGTCGGGCCACAAAAACGGCCCCCGA
AGTCCCTGGGACGTCTCCCAGGGTTGCGGCCGGGTGTTCCGAACTCGTCAGTTCCACCACGGGTCCGCCA
GATACAGAGCTAGTTAGCTAACTAGTACCGACGCAGGCGCATAAAATCAGTCATAGACACTAGACAATCG
GACAGACACAGATAAGTTGCTGGCCAGCTTACCTCCCGGTGGTGGGTCGGTGGTCCCTGGGCAGGGGTCT
CCCGATCCCGGACGAGCCCCCAAATGAAAGACCCCCGCTGACGGGTAGTCAATCACTCAGAGGAGACCCT
CCCAAGGAACAGCGAGACCACAAGTCGGATGCAACTGCAAGAGGGTTTATTGGATACACGGGTACCCGGG
CGACTCAGTCAATCGGAGGACTGGCGCGCCGAGTGAGGGGTTGTGGGCTCTTTTATTGAGCTCGGGGAGC
AGAAGCGCGCGAACAGAAGCGAGAAGCGAACTGATTGGTTAGTTCAAATAAGGCACAGGGTCATTTCAGG
TCCTTGGGGCACCCTGGAAACATCTGATGGTTCTCTAGAAACTGCTGAGGGCTGGACCGCATCTGGGGAC
CATCTGTTCTTGGCCCTGAGCCGGGGCAGGAACTGCTTACCACAGATATCCTGTTTGGCCCATATTCAGC
TGTTCCATCTGTTCTTGGCCCTGAGCCGGGGCAGGAACTGCTTACCACAGATATCCTGTTTGGCCCATAT
TCAGCTGTTCCATCTGTTCCTGACCTTGATCTGAACTTTTCTATTCTCAGTTATGTATTTTTCCATGCCT
TGCAAAATGGCGTTACTTAAGCTAGCTTGCCAAACCTACAGGTGGGGTCTTTCACATGTATATGTCAAAA
ATAAAAATCAACTAATTGACTAGTAATTAATATGACTGGCATAATGGGAAATTGATCCTGACAGATGCAA
ACTGGCTTCTCAGCAGCGCATTTATGTTGTCAACTGAGGAAGGAAACGTTAATGACAGAAACTCTAAGTA
ATTTCCACGTTTATCTATTTTTATTTATACTAGCTTTGGTAACAGGAATATTGCAGCATTCATGCACATT
GAAACCCTTATGAAATAAAAACATCTGTGCATTTAAAATGGAATTAACATTTTAAATGTTAAAAAAAGCT
GGCTTAGCTTCCCCCCGCCCCCTAGGGCATAGAACAAGTCAAATGCTTTATATATTTGAGTTTGGGATGT
ATTAGGAAACTCCTAAGAGCAAAGCTAGCTTG
Features (pLannotate 1.2.2; 30 found; start..end, strand, type, name):
     34..56      -  protein_bind   lac operator (fragment): The lac repressor binds to the lac operator to inhibit transcription in E. coli. This inhibition can be relieved by adding lactose or isopropyl-β-D-thiogalactopyranoside (IPTG). lac repressor encoded by lacI
     60..90      -  promoter       lac promoter: promoter for the E. coli lac operon
    105..126     -  protein_bind   CAP binding site: CAP binding activates transcription in the presence of cAMP. E. coli catabolite activator protein
    139..231     -  CDS            lacI (fragment): lac repressor; lacI; The lac repressor binds to the lac operator to inhibit transcription in E. coli. This inhibition can be relieved by adding lactose or isopropyl-β-D-thiogalactopyranoside (IPTG).
    414..1002    -  rep_origin     ori: high-copy-number ColE1/pMB1/pBR322/pUC origin of replication
   1173..2033    -  CDS            AmpR: β-lactamase; bla; confers resistance to ampicillin, carbenicillin, and related antibiotics
   2034..2138    -  promoter       AmpR promoter: bla
   2233..2268    +  CDS            rop (fragment): Rop protein, which maintains plasmids at low copy number; rop
   2370..2469    +  misc_feature   bom (fragment): basis of mobility region from pBR322
   2475..2632    -  CDS            lacZα (fragment): LacZα fragment of β-galactosidase; lacZ fragment
   3328..3525    -  LTR            3' LTR (ΔU3) (fragment): self-inactivating 3' long terminal repeat (LTR) from Moloney murine leukemia virus
   3529..3565    -  LTR            3' LTR (ΔU3) (fragment): self-inactivating 3' long terminal repeat (LTR) from Moloney murine leukemia virus
   3607..3704    -  CDS            env (fragment): murine leukemia virus gPr80 envelope polyprotein precursor; env; proteolytically cleaved into gp70SU and p15TM subunits
   3712..3759    -  protein_bind   FRT: FLP-mediated recombination occurs in the 8-bp core sequence TCTAGAAA (Turan and Bode, 2011). FLP recombinase from the Saccharomyces cerevisiae 2μ plasmid
   3801..4114    +  promoter       TRE3GV promoter (fragment): 3rd-generation Tet-responsive promoter that can be activated by binding of Tet-On® 3G, optimized for retroviral and lentiviral vectors
   4144..4178    +  ncRNA          IRE I: Accession: RF00037 - Iron response element I
   4292..4310    -  promoter       chicken β-actin promoter (fragment): contains a 21-bp deletion relative to the standard chicken β-actin promoter
   4368..4424    +  CDS            GCN4_v4: GCN4 peptide optimized to improve solubility while preserving binding to an scFv-GFP fusion protein (Tanenbaum et al., 2014)
   4742..4765    +  CDS            GCN4_v4 (fragment): GCN4 peptide optimized to improve solubility while preserving binding to an scFv-GFP fusion protein (Tanenbaum et al., 2014)
   5034..5056    +  CDS            GCN4_v4 (fragment): GCN4 peptide optimized to improve solubility while preserving binding to an scFv-GFP fusion protein (Tanenbaum et al., 2014)
   6114..7043    +  CDS            hRluc: Renilla luciferase human codon-optimized
   7044..7367    +  CDS            DD: destabilization domain that can be stabilized by Shield1 in the ProteoTuner™ system L106P mutant of FKBP12
   9284..9362    +  ncRNA          Flavi xrRNA: Accession: RF03547 - General Flavivirus exoribonuclease-resistant RNA element
   9442..9516    +  ncRNA          Flavivirus SLIV: Accession: RF01415 - Flavivirus 3'UTR stem loop IV
  10995..11129   -  polyA_signal   SV40 poly(A) signal: SV40 polyadenylation signal
  11152..11235   -  CDS            large T antigen (fragment): large T antigen from SV40 (simian virus 40)
  11307..11711   -  CDS            gag (truncated) (fragment): truncated Moloney murine leukemia virus (MMLV) gag gene lacking the start codon
  11801..11889   -  misc_feature   MESV Ψ (fragment): packaging signal of murine embryonic stem cell virus
  11941..12140   -  misc_feature   MMLV Ψ: packaging signal of Moloney murine leukemia virus (MMLV)
  12203..12794   -  LTR            LTR: long terminal repeat from Moloney murine leukemia virus
