[The description below was written by a language model from this plasmid's Addgene catalogue record and pLannotate feature annotations shown in this document.]
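Description:
IRE-let7R-SunTag-TREAT is a 13.2 kb mammalian reporter plasmid built on the pSF4 backbone. It is propagated in E. coli through a high-copy ColE1/pUC-type origin with ampicillin selection (AmpR). The feature table shows a Moloney murine leukemia virus framework: a 5' LTR, MMLV and MESV Ψ packaging signals, a truncated gag fragment and a self-inactivating ΔU3 3' LTR. This suggests a gammaretroviral-type vector, although the record does not state a delivery route. The reporter cassette lies in the opposite orientation to these viral elements. A single FRT site sits beside the cassette, but the record does not explain its intended role.

Transcription is driven by a Tet-responsive TRE3GV promoter, so expression should depend on a Tet-On transactivator and doxycycline. An iron response element follows in the 5' leader; this stem-loop is bound by iron regulatory proteins and can be used to control translation initiation. The open reading frame begins with GCN4_v4 SunTag peptide repeats, only some of which were annotated. These recruit scFv–GFP for imaging nascent polypeptides. Next come human codon-optimized Renilla luciferase (930 bp) and an FKBP12-derived destabilization domain, which promotes turnover of the finished protein. Downstream, flavivirus exoribonuclease-resistant RNA structures are consistent with the TREAT design, in which such elements block 5'–3' decay and allow intact and degraded transcripts to be distinguished. Large stretches of the 3' region are unannotated, and the let-7 element implied by the name is not among the called features.

According to the record, the construct adds a SunTag cassette to the coding region of the let7R-IRE-TREAT reporter. It comes from work using single-molecule imaging to study translation-dependent mRNA destabilization.
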