Addgene plasmid #196927: IRE-let7R-SunTag-TREAT
Purpose: SunTag cassette was added in the coding region in the let7R-IRE-TREAT reporter.
Depositing lab: Jeffrey Chao. Depositing organization: Friedrich Miescher Institute for Biomedical Research. Publication: Single-molecule imaging reveals translation-dependent destabilization of mRNAs. Dave P, Roth G, Griesbach E, Mateju D, Hochstoeger T, Chao JA. Mol Cell. 2023 Feb 16;83(4):589-606.e6. doi: 10.1016/j.molcel.2023.01.013. Epub 2023 Feb 1. PubMed 36731471.
Backbone
  Vector backbone: pSF4
  Vector type: Mammalian Expression, Bacterial Expression
Growth in bacteria
  Bacterial resistance: Ampicillin, 100 μg/mL
  Growth temperature: 37°C
  Growth strain: NEB Stable
  Copy number: High Copy
Gene/Insert
  Gene/Insert name: Renilla luciferase
  Species: Renilla reniformis
  Insert size (bp): 930
Terms and licenses: Academic/Nonprofit Terms; Industry Terms: Not Available to Industry
How to cite: IRE-let7R-SunTag-TREAT was a gift from Jeffrey Chao (Addgene plasmid # 196927 ; http://n2t.net/addgene:196927 ; RRID:Addgene_196927)
